>Addgene plasmid #214990 | mNeonGreen-P2A-3xFLAG-msEEA1 HDR template | addgene full sequence | sequence record 429350 | Addgene NGS Result
GCGACACGGAAATGTTGAATACTCATACTCTTCCTTTTTCAATATTATTGAAGCATTTATCAGGGTTATT
GTCTCATGAGCGGATACATATTTGAATGTATTTAGAAAAATAAACAAATAGGGGTTCCGCGCACATTTCC
CCGAAAAGTGCCACCTGACGTCTAAGAAACCATTATTATCATGACATTAACCTATAAAAATAGGCGTATC
ACGAGGCCCTTTTGTCTCGCGCGTTTCGGTGATGACGGTGAAAACCTCTGACACATGCAGCTCCCGGAGA
CTGTCACAGCTTGTCTGTAAGCGGATGCCGGGAGCAGACAAGCCCGTCAGGGCGCGTCAGCGGGTGTTGG
CGGGTGTCGGGGCTGGCTTAACTATGCGGCATCAGAGCAGATTGTACTGAGAGTGCACCATATGCGGTGT
GAAATACCGCACAGATGCGTAAGGAGAAAATACCGCATCAGGCGCCATTCGCCATTCAGGCTGCGCAACT
GTTGGGAAGGGCGATCGGTGCGGGCCTCTTCGCTATTACGCCAGCTGGCGAAAGGGGGATGTGCTGCAAG
GCGATTAAGTTGGGTAACGCCAGGGTTTTCCCAGTCACGACGTTGTAAAACGACGGCCAGTGAATTGACG
CGTATTGGGATCAAGCTCTCGGCGGAAGAAGCCAAGGCACCAGCTTCCTGTGGCCTGTCTCTCACACTAG
CCCCGCTTCCGATTGGTCGAAGCCTCGGGCCGGCCCTCCCTCCGGCCCCGCCCTCCCCGCGGATGGACAG
GCCGAGGAGGCGGGGCTGCAGCGGCTCCGCCCCTCGGCCCCGGGCGGGCGGGCCCGCCCAGCTGTCAGTT
ACGGGGGCGGCCCGGCAGGCGGGCGCTCGCTGGCTCCCTCCTCGCTGGCTCGTGCTCGTGAGCCTCTCGC
CGCCTGTGGGGAAGTCGGGGCCGCCAAAGCCGCGTCCACCGCCGCCTCTTCCCCGCCCTCCTCCCTCCCG
GCTCGGCTGCCGGCCCCTCGCGCCCTCCAGTCGTGAGTAACCCGCATAAGGGCGCGGAGAGTCCCCGCGG
CGGCGGCGGCGGTGACGGCGGCGGCGGCGGCCGGCCAAACCATGGTGAGCAAGGGCGAGGAGGATAACAT
GGCCTCTCTCCCAGCGACACATGAGTTACACATCTTTGGCTCCATCAACGGTGTGGACTTTGACATGGTG
GGTCAGGGCACCGGCAATCCAAATGATGGTTATGAGGAGTTAAACCTGAAGTCCACCAAGGGTGACCTCC
AGTTCTCCCCCTGGATTCTGGTCCCTCATATCGGGTATGGCTTCCATCAGTACCTGCCCTACCCTGACGG
GATGTCGCCTTTCCAGGCCGCCATGGTAGATGGCTCCGGATACCAAGTCCATCGCACAATGCAGTTTGAA
GATGGTGCCTCCCTTACTGTTAACTACCGCTACACCTACGAGGGAAGCCACATCAAAGGAGAGGCCCAGG
TGAAGGGGACTGGTTTCCCTGCTGACGGTCCTGTGATGACCAACTCGCTGACCGCTGCGGACTGGTGCAG
GTCGAAGAAGACTTACCCCAACGACAAAACCATCATCAGTACCTTTAAGTGGAGTTACACCACTGGAAAT
GGCAAGCGCTACCGGAGCACTGCGCGGACCACCTACACCTTTGCCAAGCCAATGGCGGCTAACTATCTGA
AGAACCAGCCGATGTACGTGTTCCGTAAGACGGAGCTCAAGCACTCCAAGACCGAGCTCAACTTCAAGGA
GTGGCAAAAGGCCTTTACCGATGTGATGGGCATGGACGAGCTGTACAAGTCTAGAAGCGCTGGTACCGGA
TCCGGCGCAACAAACTTCTCTCTGCTGAAACAAGCCGGAGATGTCGAAGAGAATCCTGGACCGGACTACA
AAGACCATGACGGTGATTATAAAGATCATGACATCGATTACAAGGATGACGATGACAAGGGCGGATCCGG
GGGAAGCGGCGGATCCTTTCGAAGAATCTTGCAGAGGGTAAGAGTGAAACCGTCCTTCCGGCAGCACGTG
AGCGCGAGCGTCCGAGCCCGGCCGCGGGGCAGCCCGGGCTGGAGGGCGGGGGCGCTCAGAGCTCCGCTAG
GCCCGGTGACAGCGTGCGCCGAGGCCTGCTGGTCCTGCCGGAGCCGGGCTGCGGGTGGGGCGGGGCGCAG
GCCGGAGCCCGGAGGGCCTCCAGCCTCGGCTCCCGCGCTCGGGGCTGTCACCACGGGCTGGAGGGTGTGG
TGCCCGCGCGCGCCCCTCCCCGCTCCCCGCTCCCGGCTCCGCGCCCGTGGGTGCTCGGCTGCGGGCGGCT
GCGGGGCCCTTCCCTGCCCCAGCGTGCCACCACCTTCCCACGACACGCACCTGCCTGTCTGCCTCCTTAC
TCATCTATCTGCACGGTACAGGAGGGTCATGGGAGACCCGGCCTAGTCCTGGGACATCCCAATGGCGCGC
CGAGCTTGGCGTAATCATGGTCATAGCTGTTTCCTGTGTGAAATTGTTATCCGCTCACAATTCCACACAA
CATACGAGCCGGAAGCATAAAGTGTAAAGCCTGGGGTGCCTAATGAGTGAGCTAACTCACATTAATTGCG
TTGCGCTCACTGCCCGCTTTCCAGTCGGGAAACCTGTCGTGCCAGCTGCATTAATGAATCGGCCAACGCG
CGGGGAGAGGCGGTTTGCGTATTGGGCGCTGTTCCGCTTCCTCGCTCACTGACTCGCTGCGCTCGGTCGT
TCGGCTGCGGCGAGCGGTATCAGCTCACTCAAAGGCGGTAATACGGTTATCCACAGAATCAGGGGATAAC
GCAGGAAAGAACATGTGAGCAAAAGGCCAGCAAAAGGCCAGGAACCGTAAAAAGGCCGCGTTGCTGGCGT
TTTTCCATAGGCTCCGCCCCCCTGACGAGCATCACAAAAATCGACGCTCAAGTCAGAGGTGGCGAAACCC
GACAGGACTATAAAGATACCAGGCGTTTCCCCCTGGAAGCTCCCTCGTGCGCTCTCCTGTTCCGACCCTG
CCGCTTACCGGATACCTGTCCGCCTTTCTCCCTTCGGGAAGCGTGGCGCTTTCTCATAGCTCACGCTGTA
GGTATCTCAGTTCGGTGTAGGTCGTTCGCTCCAAGCTGGGCTGTGTGCACGAACCCCCCGTTCAGCCCGA
CCGCTGCGCCTTATCCGGTAACTATCGTCTTGAGTCCAACCCGGTAAGACACGACTTATCGCCACTGGCA
GCAGCCACTGGTAACAGGATTAGCAGAGCGAGGTATGTAGGCGGTGCTACAGAGTTCTTGAAGTGGTGGC
CTAACTACGGCTACACTAGAAGAACAGTATTTGGTATCTGCGCTCTGCTGAAGCCAGTTACCTTCGGAAA
AAGAGTTGGTAGCTCTTGATCCGGCAAACAAACCACCGCTGGTAGCGGTGGTTTTTTTGTTTGCAAGCAG
CAGATTACGCGCAGAAAAAAAGGATCTCAAGAAGATCCTTTGATCTTTTCTACGGGGTCTGACGCTCAGT
GGAACGAAAACTCACGTTAAGGGATTTTGGTCATGAGATTATCAAAAAGGATCTTCACCTAGATCCTTTT
AAATTAAAAATGAAGTTTTAAATCAATCTAAAGTATATATGAGTAAACTTGGTCTGACAGTTACCAATGC
TTAATCAGTGAGGCACCTATCTCAGCGATCTGTCTATTTCGTTCATCCATAGTTGCCTGACTCCCCGTCG
TGTAGATAACTACGATACGGGAGGGCTTACCATCTGGCCCCAGTGCTGCAATGATACCGCGAGAACCACG
CTCACCGGCTCCAGATTTATCAGCAATAAACCAGCCAGCCGGAAGGGCCGAGCGCAGAAGTGGTCCTGCA
ACTTTATCCGCCTCCATCCAGTCTATTAATTGTTGCCGGGAAGCTAGAGTAAGTAGTTCGCCAGTTAATA
GTTTGCGCAACGTTGTTGCCATTGCTACAGGCATCGTGGTGTCACGCTCGTCGTTTGGTATGGCTTCATT
CAGCTCCGGTTCCCAACGATCAAGGCGAGTTACATGATCCCCCATGTTGTGCAAAAAAGCGGTTAGCTCC
TTCGGTCCTCCGATCGTTGTCAGAAGTAAGTTGGCCGCAGTGTTATCACTCATGGTTATGGCAGCACTGC
ATAATTCTCTTACTGTCATGCCATCCGTAAGATGCTTTTCTGTGACTGGTGAGTACTCAACCAAGTCATT
CTGAGAATAGTGTATGCGGCGACCGAGTTGCTCTTGCCCGGCGTCAATACGGGATAATACCGCGCCACAT
AGCAGAACTTTAAAAGTGCTCATCATTGGAAAACGTTCTTCGGGGCGAAAACTCTCAAGGATCTTACCGC
TGTTGAGATCCAGTTCGATGTAACCCACTCGTGCACCCAACTGATCTTCAGCATCTTTTACTTTCACCAG
CGTTTCTGGGTGAGCAAAAACAGGAAGGCAAAATGCCGCAAAAAAGGGAATAAGG
Features (pLannotate 1.2.2; 13 found; start..end, strand, type, name):
     27..131     -  promoter       AmpR promoter: bla
    226..261     +  CDS            rop (fragment): Rop protein, which maintains plasmids at low copy number; rop
    363..462     +  misc_feature   bom (fragment): basis of mobility region from pBR322
    468..625     -  CDS            lacZα (fragment): LacZα fragment of β-galactosidase; lacZ fragment
   1066..1082    +  promoter       chicken β-actin promoter (fragment): contains a 21-bp deletion relative to the standard chicken β-actin promoter
   1092..1799    +  CDS            mNeonGreen: mNeonGreen is a basic (constitutively fluorescent) green/yellow fluorescent protein published in 2013, derived from Branchiostoma lanceolatum. It is reported to be a very rapidly-maturing monomer with moderate acid sensitivity.
   1884..1949    +  CDS            3xFLAG: three tandem FLAG® epitope tags, followed by an enterokinase cleavage site
   2494..2510    -  protein_bind   lac operator: The lac repressor binds to the lac operator to inhibit transcription in E. coli. This inhibition can be relieved by adding lactose or isopropyl-β-D-thiogalactopyranoside (IPTG). lac repressor encoded by lacI
   2518..2548    -  promoter       lac promoter: promoter for the E. coli lac operon
   2563..2584    -  protein_bind   CAP binding site: CAP binding activates transcription in the presence of cAMP. E. coli catabolite activator protein
   2597..2689    -  CDS            lacI (fragment): lac repressor; lacI; The lac repressor binds to the lac operator to inhibit transcription in E. coli. This inhibition can be relieved by adding lactose or isopropyl-β-D-thiogalactopyranoside (IPTG).
   2872..3460    -  rep_origin     ori: high-copy-number ColE1/pMB1/pBR322/pUC origin of replication
   3631..26      -  CDS            AmpR (across the origin): β-lactamase; bla; confers resistance to ampicillin, carbenicillin, and related antibiotics
