[The description below was written by a language model from this plasmid's Addgene catalogue record and pLannotate feature annotations shown in this document.]
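Description:
mNeonGreen-P2A-3xFLAG-msEEA1 HDR template is a donor plasmid for CRISPR-mediated homology-directed repair, built in the pUC-GW-Amp cloning backbone. It is not an expression vector in its own right. It supplies a repair template that is copied into the mouse Eea1 locus after Cas9 cuts near the start codon, at a target site given in the depositor comments. The plasmid is maintained in E. coli at high copy through a ColE1/pUC-type origin and selected with ampicillin via the β-lactamase gene and its promoter. The remaining backbone annotations (lacZα, lac promoter and operator, CAP site, and fragments of lacI, rop and bom) are pUC remnants with no role in the editing.

The payload is an mNeonGreen coding sequence followed, after a short gap consistent with the P2A peptide in the construct name, by a 3xFLAG epitope. The feature table does not annotate the P2A or the homology arms. The unannotated stretches on either side of the cassette are presumably the mouse Eea1 genomic sequences that direct recombination. The very short "chicken β-actin promoter" match just upstream of mNeonGreen is only a fragment and probably not a functional promoter, so expression is expected to come from the endogenous Eea1 promoter after integration.

Once integrated in frame, ribosomal skipping at P2A should release free cytosolic mNeonGreen and leave EEA1 with an N-terminal 3xFLAG tag. The fluorescence allows edited cells to be sorted, while the FLAG tag on this early endosome protein permits detection or affinity capture at native expression levels. The catalogue field lists the tag as C-terminal on the insert, whereas the stated purpose and the name indicate N-terminal tagging of EEA1.
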