Addgene plasmid #214990: mNeonGreen-P2A-3xFLAG-msEEA1 HDR template
Purpose: Endogenously tag mouse EEA1 with an N-terminal 3xFLAG in addition to cytosolic mNG for cell sorting.
Depositing lab: Wade Harper. Depositing organization: Harvard Medical School. Publication: Spatiotemporal proteomic profiling of cellular responses to NLRP3 agonists. Hollingsworth LR, Veeraraghavan P, Paulo JA, Harper JW. bioRxiv 2024.04.19.590338 10.1101/2024.04.19.590338.
Backbone
  Vector backbone: pUC-GW-Amp
  Vector type: CRISPR
Growth in bacteria
  Bacterial resistance: Ampicillin, 100 μg/mL
  Growth temperature: 37°C
  Growth strain: DH5alpha
  Copy number: High Copy
Gene/Insert
  Gene/Insert name: EEA1
  Species: M. musculus (mouse)
  Entrez Gene: Eea1 (a.k.a. A430109M19Rik, B230358H09Rik, ZFYVE2)
  Tag / fusion protein: 3xFLAG (C terminal on insert)
  Cloning method: Unknown
Terms and licenses: Academic/Nonprofit Terms; Industry Terms: Not Available to Industry
Depositor comments: Target site is: CCGGCCAAACCATGTTTCGAAGG (AGG is the PAM). Additional data, code, and other details related to this work (Hollingsworth et al. 2024) are available at https://harperlab.pubpub.org/pub/nlrp3/.
How to cite: mNeonGreen-P2A-3xFLAG-msEEA1 HDR template was a gift from Wade Harper (Addgene plasmid # 214990 ; http://n2t.net/addgene:214990 ; RRID:Addgene_214990)
