>Addgene plasmid #214990 | mNeonGreen-P2A-3xFLAG-msEEA1 HDR template | depositor partial sequence | sequence record 419279 | Homology arms and tags
CAAGCTCTCGGCGGAAGAAGCCAAGGCACCAGCTTCCTGTGGCCTGTCTCTCACACTAGCCCCGCTTCCG
ATTGGTCGAAGCCTCGGGCCGGCCCTCCCTCCGGCCCCGCCCTCCCCGCGGATGGACAGGCCGAGGAGGC
GGGGCTGCAGCGGCTCCGCCCCTCGGCCCCGGGCGGGCGGGCCCGCCCAGCTGTCAGTTACGGGGGCGGC
CCGGCAGGCGGGCGCTCGCTGGCTCCCTCCTCGCTGGCTCGTGCTCGTGAGCCTCTCGCCGCCTGTGGGG
AAGTCGGGGCCGCCAAAGCCGCGTCCACCGCCGCCTCTTCCCCGCCCTCCTCCCTCCCGGCTCGGCTGCC
GGCCCCTCGCGCCCTCCAGTCGTGAGTAACCCGCATAAGGGCGCGGAGAGTCCCCGCGGCGGCGGCGGCG
GTGACGGCGGCGGCGGCGGCCGGCCAAACCATGGTGAGCAAGGGCGAGGAGGATAACATGGCCTCTCTCC
CAGCGACACATGAGTTACACATCTTTGGCTCCATCAACGGTGTGGACTTTGACATGGTGGGTCAGGGCAC
CGGCAATCCAAATGATGGTTATGAGGAGTTAAACCTGAAGTCCACCAAGGGTGACCTCCAGTTCTCCCCC
TGGATTCTGGTCCCTCATATCGGGTATGGCTTCCATCAGTACCTGCCCTACCCTGACGGGATGTCGCCTT
TCCAGGCCGCCATGGTAGATGGCTCCGGATACCAAGTCCATCGCACAATGCAGTTTGAAGATGGTGCCTC
CCTTACTGTTAACTACCGCTACACCTACGAGGGAAGCCACATCAAAGGAGAGGCCCAGGTGAAGGGGACT
GGTTTCCCTGCTGACGGTCCTGTGATGACCAACTCGCTGACCGCTGCGGACTGGTGCAGGTCGAAGAAGA
CTTACCCCAACGACAAAACCATCATCAGTACCTTTAAGTGGAGTTACACCACTGGAAATGGCAAGCGCTA
CCGGAGCACTGCGCGGACCACCTACACCTTTGCCAAGCCAATGGCGGCTAACTATCTGAAGAACCAGCCG
ATGTACGTGTTCCGTAAGACGGAGCTCAAGCACTCCAAGACCGAGCTCAACTTCAAGGAGTGGCAAAAGG
CCTTTACCGATGTGATGGGCATGGACGAGCTGTACAAGTCTAGAAGCGCTGGTACCGGATCCGGCGCAAC
AAACTTCTCTCTGCTGAAACAAGCCGGAGATGTCGAAGAGAATCCTGGACCGGACTACAAAGACCATGAC
GGTGATTATAAAGATCATGACATCGATTACAAGGATGACGATGACAAGGGCGGATCCGGGGGAAGCGGCG
GATCCTTTCGAAGAATCTTGCAGAGGGTAAGAGTGAAACCGTCCTTCCGGCAGCACGTGAGCGCGAGCGT
CCGAGCCCGGCCGCGGGGCAGCCCGGGCTGGAGGGCGGGGGCGCTCAGAGCTCCGCTAGGCCCGGTGACA
GCGTGCGCCGAGGCCTGCTGGTCCTGCCGGAGCCGGGCTGCGGGTGGGGCGGGGCGCAGGCCGGAGCCCG
GAGGGCCTCCAGCCTCGGCTCCCGCGCTCGGGGCTGTCACCACGGGCTGGAGGGTGTGGTGCCCGCGCGC
GCCCCTCCCCGCTCCCCGCTCCCGGCTCCGCGCCCGTGGGTGCTCGGCTGCGGGCGGCTGCGGGGCCCTT
CCCTGCCCCAGCGTGCCACCACCTTCCCACGACACGCACCTGCCTGTCTGCCTCCTTACTCATCTATCTG
CACGGTACAGGAGGGTCATGGGAGACCCGGCCTAGTCCTGGGAC
